>Addgene plasmid #152813 | pGBW-m4133540 | addgene full sequence | sequence record 357051 | Addgene NGS Result
CACCATGAAGATCATTTTGTTCCTGGCTCTTATAACTCTCGCCACCTGTGAGCTGTACCACTATCAGGAA
TGCGTTAGGGGTACGACAGTGCTCTTAAAAGAGCCTTGCTCATCGGGCACCTATGAAGGGAATAGCCCGT
TTCATCCCCTGGCAGATAACAAGTTTGCGCTAACATGTTTCAGTACTCAATTTGCCTTCGCTTGCCCAGA
CGGAGTCAAACACGTATACCAGCTGAGAGCACGGTCTGTCTCCCCCAAGTTATTCATCCGCCAGGAGGAA
GTGCAAGAGCTCTACAGCCCAATTTTTCTTATAGTTGCCGCTATCGTGTTCATTACCCTGTGTTTTACTC
TCAAACGTAAGACAGAAGAAAACCTTTACTTTCAGTCGGGGAAACCTATACCCAATCCACTTCTCGGCTT
AGATTCTACCTAAGCTAGCTTGACTGACTGAGATACAGCGTACCTTCAGCTCACAGACATGATAAGATAC
ATTGATGAGTTTGGACAAACCACAACTAGAATGCAGTGAAAAAAATGCTTTATTTGTGAAATTTGTGATG
CTATTGCTTTATTTGTAACCATTATAAGCTGCAATAAACAAGTTAACAACAACAATTGCATTCATTTTAT
GTTTCAGGTTCAGGGGGAGGTGTGGGAGGTTTTTTAAAGCAAGTAAAACCTCTACAAATGTGGTATTGGC
CCATCTCTATCGGTATCGTAGCATAACCCCTTGGGGCCTCTAAACGGGTCTTGAGGGGTTTTTTGTGCCC
CTCGGGCCGGATTGCTATCTACCGGCATTGGCGCAGAAAAAAATGCCTGATGCGACGCTGCGCGTCTTAT
ACTCCCACATATGCCAGATTCAGCAACGGATACGGCTTCCCCAACTTGCCCACTTCCATACGTGTCCTCC
TTACCAGAAATTTATCCTTAAGGTCGTCAGCTATCCTGCAGGCGATCTCTCGATTTCGATCAAGACATTC
CTTTAATGGTCTTTTCTGGACACCACTAGGGGTCAGAAGTAGTTCATCAAACTTTCTTCCCTCCCTAATC
TCATTGGTTACCTTGGGCTATCGAAACTTAATTAACCAGTCAAGTCAGCTACTTGGCGAGATCGACTTGT
CTGGGTTTCGACTACGCTCAGAATTGCGTCAGTCAAGTTCGATCTGGTCCTTGCTATTGCACCCGTTCTC
CGATTACGAGTTTCATTTAAATCATGTGAGCAAAAGGCCAGCAAAAGGCCAGGAACCGTAAAAAGGCCGC
GTTGCTGGCGTTTTTCCATAGGCTCCGCCCCCCTGACGAGCATCACAAAAATCGACGCTCAAGTCAGAGG
TGGCGAAACCCGACAGGACTATAAAGATACCAGGCGTTTCCCCCTGGAAGCTCCCTCGTGCGCTCTCCTG
TTCCGACCCTGCCGCTTACCGGATACCTGTCCGCCTTTCTCCCTTCGGGAAGCGTGGCGCTTTCTCATAG
CTCACGCTGTAGGTATCTCAGTTCGGTGTAGGTCGTTCGCTCCAAGCTGGGCTGTGTGCACGAACCCCCC
GTTCAGCCCGACCGCTGCGCCTTATCCGGTAACTATCGTCTTGAGTCCAACCCGGTAAGACACGACTTAT
CGCCACTGGCAGCAGCCACTGGTAACAGGATTAGCAGAGCGAGGTATGTAGGCGGTGCTACAGAGTTCTT
GAAGTGGTGGCCTAACTACGGCTACACTAGAAGAACAGTATTTGGTATCTGCGCTCTGCTGAAGCCAGTT
ACCTTCGGAAAAAGAGTTGGTAGCTCTTGATCCGGCAAACAAACCACCGCTGGTAGCGGTGGTTTTTTTG
TTTGCAAGCAGCAGATTACGCGCAGAAAAAAAGGATCTCAAGAAGATCCTTTGATCTTTTCTACGGGGTC
TGACGCTCAGTGGAACGAAAACTCACGTTAAGGGATTTTGGTCATGAGATTATCAAAAAGGATCTTCACC
TAGATCCTTTTAAATTAAAAATGAAGTTTTAAATCAATCTAAAGTATATATGAGTAAACTTGGTCTGACA
GTTACCAATGCTTAATCAGTGAGGCACCTATCTCAGCGATCTGTCTATTTCGTTCATCCATAGTTGCATT
TAAATTTCCGAACTCTCCAAGGCCCTCGTCGGAAAATCTTCAAACCTTTCGTCCGATCCATCTTGCAGGC
TACCTCTCGAACGAACTATCGCAAGTCTCTTGGCCGGCCTTGCGCCTTGGCTATTGCTTGGCAGCGCCTA
TCGCCAGGTATTACTCCAATCCCGAATATCCGAGATCGGGATCACCCGAGAGAAGTTCAACCTACATCCT
CAATCCCGATCTATCCGAGATCCGAGGAATATCGAAATCGGGGCGCGCCTGGCCTCCGCGCCGGGTTTTG
GCGCCTCCCGCGGGCGCCCCCCTCGTCACGGCGAGCGCTGCCACGTCAGACGAAGGGCGCAGGAGCGTCC
TGATCCTTCCGCCCGGACGCTCAGGACAGCGGCCCGCTGCTCATAAGACTCGGCCTTAGAACCCCAGTAT
CAGCAGAAGGACATTTTAGGACGGGACTTGGGTGACTCTAGGGCACTGGTTTTCTTTCCAGAGAGCGGAA
CAGGCGAGGAAAAGTAGTCCCTTCTCGGCGATTCTGCGGAGGGATCTCCGTGGGGCGGTGAACGCCGATG
ATTATATAAGGACGCGCCGGGTGTGGCACAGCTAGTTCCGTCGCAGCCGGGATTTGGGTCGCGGTTCTTG
TTTGTGGATCGCTGTGATCGTCACTTGGTGAGTAGCGGGCTGCTGGGCTGGCCGGGGCTTTCGTGGCCGC
CGGGCCGCTCGGTGGGACGGAAGCGTGTGGAGAGACCGCCAAGGGCTGTAGTCTGGGTCCGCGAGCAAGG
TTGCCCTGAACTGGGGGTTGGGGGGAGCGCAGCAAAATGGCGGCTGTTCCCGAGTCTTGAATGGAAGACG
CTTGTGAGGCGGGCTGTGAGGTCGTTGAAACAAGGTGGGGGGCATGGTGGGCGGCAAGAACCCAAGGTCT
TGAGCCCTTCGCTAATGCGGGAAAGCTCTTATTCGGGTGAGATGGGCTGGGCACCATCTGGGGACCCTGA
CGTGAAGTTTGTCACTGACTGGAGAACTCGGTTTGTCGTCTGTTGCGGGGGCGGCAGTTATGGCGGTGCC
GTTGGGCAGTGCACCCGTACCTTTGGGAGCGCGCGCCCTCGTCGTGTCGTGACGTCACCCGTTCTGTTGG
CTTATAATGCAGGGTGGGGCCACCTGCCGGTAGGTGTGCGGTAGGCTTTTCTCCGTCGCAGGACGCAGGG
TTCGGGCCTAGGGTAGGCTCTCCTGAATCGACAGGCGCCGGACCTCTGGTGAGGGGAGGGATAAGTGAGG
CGTCAGTTTCTTTGGTCGGTTTTATGTACCTATCTTCTTAAGTAGCTGAAGCTCCGGTTTTGAACTATGC
GCTCGGGGTTGGCGAGTGTGTTTTGTGAAGTTTTTTAGGCACCTTTTGAAATGTAATCATTTGGGTCAAT
ATGTAATTTTCAGTGTTAGACTTGTAAATTGTCCGCTAAATTCTGGCCGTTTTTGGCTTTTTTGTTAGAC
AACATGACCGAGTACAAGCCCACGGTGCGCCTCGCCACCCGCGACGACGTCCCCAGGGCCGTACGCACCC
TCGCCGCCGCGTTCGCCGACTACCCCGCCACGCGCCACACCGTCGATCCGGACCGCCACATCGAGCGGGT
CACCGAGCTGCAAGAACTCTTCCTCACGCGCGTCGGGCTCGACATCGGCAAGGTGTGGGTCGCGGACGAC
GGCGCCGCGGTGGCGGTCTGGACCACGCCGGAGAGCGTCGAAGCGGGGGCGGTGTTCGCCGAGATCGGCC
CGCGCATGGCCGAGTTGAGCGGTTCCCGGCTGGCCGCGCAGCAACAGATGGAGGGCCTCCTGGCGCCGCA
CCGGCCCAAGGAGCCCGCGTGGTTCCTGGCCACCGTCGGCGTCTCGCCCGACCACCAGGGCAAGGGTCTG
GGCAGCGCCGTCGTGCTCCCCGGAGTGGAGGCCGCCGAGCGCGCCGGGGTGCCCGCCTTCCTGGAGACCT
CCGCGCCCCGCAACCTCCCCTTCTACGAGCGGCTCGGCTTCACCGTCACCGCCGACGTCGAGGTGCCCGA
AGGACCGCGCACCTGGTGCATGACCCGCAAGCCCGGTGCCTAGGCTAGTATGTAAGCCTAGTCTTAGATA
ATAAAATCGCTATCCATCGAAGATGGATGTGTGTTGGTTTTTTGTGTGTGTAACGCTAGGCGCGCCTGGT
GTACCGAGAACGATCCTCTCAGTGCGAGTCTCGACGATCCATATCGTTGCTTGGCAGTCAGCCAGTCGGA
ATCCAGCTTGGGACCCAGGAAGTCCAATCGTCAGATATTGTACTCAAGCCTGGTCACGGCAGCGTACCGA
TCTGTTTAAACCTAGATATTGATAGTCTGATCGGTCAACGTATAATCGAGTCCTAGCTTTTGCAAACATC
TATCAAGAGACAGGATCAGCAGGAGGCTTTCGCATGAGTATTCAACATTTCCGTGTCGCCCTTATTCCCT
TTTTTGCGGCATTTTGCCTTCCTGTTTTTGCTCACCCAGAAACGCTGGTGAAAGTAAAAGATGCTGAAGA
TCAGTTGGGTGCGCGAGTGGGTTACATCGAACTGGATCTCAACAGCGGTAAGATCCTTGAGAGTTTTCGC
CCCGAAGAACGCTTTCCAATGATGAGCACTTTTAAAGTTCTGCTATGTGGCGCGGTATTATCCCGTATTG
ACGCCGGGCAAGAGCAACTCGGTCGCCGCATACACTATTCTCAGAATGACTTGGTTGAGTATTCACCAGT
CACAGAAAAGCATCTTACGGATGGCATGACAGTAAGAGAATTATGCAGTGCTGCCATAACCATGAGTGAT
AACACTGCGGCCAACTTACTTCTGACAACGATTGGAGGACCGAAGGAGCTAACCGCTTTTTTGCACAACA
TGGGGGATCATGTAACTCGCCTTGATCGTTGGGAACCGGAGCTGAATGAAGCCATACCAAACGACGAGCG
TGACACCACGATGCCTGTAGCAATGGCAACAACCTTGCGTAAACTATTAACTGGCGAACTACTTACTCTA
GCTTCCCGGCAACAGTTGATAGACTGGATGGAGGCGGATAAAGTTGCAGGACCACTTCTGCGCTCGGCCC
TTCCGGCTGGCTGGTTTATTGCTGATAAATCTGGAGCCGGTGAGCGTGGGTCTCGCGGTATCATTGCAGC
ACTGGGGCCAGATGGTAAGCCCTCCCGTATCGTAGTTATCTACACGACGGGGAGTCAGGCAACTATGGAT
GAACGAAATAGACAGATCGCTGAGATAGGTGCCTCACTGATTAAGCATTGGTAACCGATTCTAGGTGCAT
TGGCGCAGAAAAAAATGCCTGATGCGACGCTGCGCGTCTTATACTCCCACATATGCCAGATTCAGCAACG
GATACGGCTTCCCCAACTTGCCCACTTCCATACGTGTCCTCCTTACCAGAAATTTATCCTTAAGATCCCG
AATCGTTTAAACTCGACTCTGGCTCTATCGAATCTCCGTCGTTTCGAGCTTACGCGAACAGCCGTGGCGC
TCATTTGCTCGTCGGGCATCGAATCTCGTCAGCTATCGTCAGCTTACCTTTTTGGCAGCGATCGCGGCTC
CCGACATCTTGGACCATTAGCTCCACAGGTATCTTCTTCCCTCTAGTGGTCATAACAGCAGCTTCAGCTA
CCTCTCAATTCAAAAAACCCCTCAAGACCCGTTTAGAGGCCCCAAGGGGTTATGCTATCAATCGTTGCGT
TACACACACAAAAAACCAACACACATCCATCTTCGATGGATAGCGATTTTATTATCTAACTGCTGATCGA
GTGTAGCCAGATCTAGTAATCAATTACGGGGTCATTAGTTCATAGCCCATATATGGAGTTCCGCGTTACA
TAACTTACGGTAAATGGCCCGCCTGGCTGACCGCCCAACGACCCCCGCCCATTGACGTCAATAATGACGT
ATGTTCCCATAGTAACGCCAATAGGGACTTTCCATTGACGTCAATGGGTGGAGTATTTACGGTAAACTGC
CCACTTGGCAGTACATCAAGTGTATCATATGCCAAGTACGCCCCCTATTGACGTCAATGACGGTAAATGG
CCCGCCTGGCATTATGCCCAGTACATGACCTTATGGGACTTTCCTACTTGGCAGTACATCTACGTATTAG
TCATCGCTATTACCATGCTGATGCGGTTTTGGCAGTACATCAATGGGCGTGGATAGCGGTTTGACTCACG
GGGATTTCCAAGTCTCCACCCCATTGACGTCAATGGGAGTTTGTTTTGGCACCAAAATCAACGGGACTTT
CCAAAATGTCGTAACAACTCCGCCCCATTGACGCAAATGGGCGGTAGGCGTGTACGGTGGGAGGTCTATA
TAAGCAGAGCTGGTTTAGTGAACCGTCAGATCAGATCTTTGTCGATCCTACCATCCACTCGACACACCCG
CCAGCGGCCGC
Features (pLannotate 1.2.2; 19 found; start..end, strand, type, name):
      5..367     +  CDS            NS7A_SARS2: Experimental evidence at protein level: Swiss-Prot protein existence level 1. Plays a role as antagonist of host tetherin (BST2), disrupting its antiviral effect. Acts by binding to BST2 thereby interfering with its glycosylation. May suppress small interfering RNA (siRNA). May bind to host ITGAL, thereby playing a role in attachment or modulation of leukocytes. From Severe acute respiratory syndrome coronavirus 2 (2019-nCoV) (SARS-CoV-2).
    483..604     -  polyA_signal   SV40 poly(A) signal: SV40 polyadenylation signal
    627..696     -  CDS            large T antigen (fragment): large T antigen from SV40 (simian virus 40)
    719..765     +  terminator     T7 terminator: transcription terminator for bacteriophage T7 RNA polymerase
    795..931     +  terminator     rrnG terminator: transcription terminator from the E. coli ribosomal RNA rrnG operon (Albrechtsen et al., 1991)
    976..1047    +  misc_feature   3' β-globin insulator: insulator downstream of the human β-globin locus (Farrell et al., 2002)
   1273..1861    -  rep_origin     ori: high-copy-number ColE1/pMB1/pBR322/pUC origin of replication
   2033..2097    -  CDS            bla(M) (fragment): β-lactamase lacking the signal sequence; bla(M); allows cytosolic expression of β-lactamase
   2361..3570    +  promoter       UbC promoter: human ubiquitin C promoter
   3574..4171    +  CDS            PuroR (fragment): puromycin N-acetyltransferase; pac from Streptomyces; confers resistance to puromycin
   4200..4248    +  polyA_signal   poly(A) signal: synthetic polyadenylation signal
   4514..5374    +  CDS            AmpR: β-lactamase; bla; confers resistance to ampicillin, carbenicillin, and related antibiotics
   5387..5523    +  terminator     rrnG terminator: transcription terminator from the E. coli ribosomal RNA rrnG operon (Albrechtsen et al., 1991)
   5675..5746    +  misc_feature   5' β-globin insulator: insulator upstream of the human β-globin locus (Farrell et al., 2002)
   5751..5797    -  terminator     T7 terminator: transcription terminator for bacteriophage T7 RNA polymerase
   5815..5863    -  polyA_signal   poly(A) signal: synthetic polyadenylation signal
   5944..6247    +  enhancer       CMV enhancer: human cytomegalovirus immediate early enhancer
   6320..6337    -  promoter       CMV promoter (fragment): human cytomegalovirus (CMV) immediate early promoter
   6400..6451    +  promoter       CMVd2 promoter: truncated human cytomegalovirus (CMV) immediate early promoter that yields moderately reduced expression relative to the full-length promoter
