[The description below was written by a language model from this plasmid's Addgene catalogue record and pLannotate feature annotations shown in this document.]
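Description:
pGBW-m4133540 is a mammalian expression plasmid built on the pTwist_CMV_Puro_6 backbone to express the wild-type ORF7a accessory protein of SARS-CoV-2. It is maintained in E. coli as a high-copy plasmid through a ColE1/pUC-type origin and selected with ampicillin via a full-length β-lactamase gene. A short additional β-lactamase fragment is also annotated and appears to be a backbone remnant. For selection in mammalian cells, a separate cassette places puromycin N-acetyltransferase under the human ubiquitin C promoter, followed by a synthetic polyadenylation signal.

The ORF7a coding sequence (about 360 bp) sits at the start of the sequenced record, immediately downstream of the CMV enhancer and promoter elements that wrap around from the end of the circular map. The annotation detects the promoter as CMV fragments, including a match to a truncated CMV variant, while the catalogue simply lists the promoter as CMV. An SV40 polyadenylation signal lies downstream of the insert, though it is annotated on the opposite strand. According to the catalogue, the backbone supplies a C-terminal V5 epitope tag joined through a TEV protease cleavage site, which would permit detection or pull-down followed by tag removal. These elements are not called out in the feature table. Bacterial T7 and rrnG terminators, extra synthetic poly(A) signals and short β-globin insulator elements flank the cassettes, presumably to limit transcriptional read-through and interference between units.

The construct suits transient or puromycin-selected expression of tagged ORF7a in mammalian cells. The annotation describes this protein as an antagonist of the host restriction factor tetherin (BST2), so likely applications include studies of its localisation, interactions and host-antagonism functions.
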