Addgene plasmid #152813: pGBW-m4133540
Purpose: Mammalian expression plasmid for SARS-CoV-2 ORF7a protein
Depositing lab: Ginkgo Bioworks & Benjie Chen.
Backbone
  Vector backbone: pTwist_CMV_Puro_6
  Backbone size w/o insert (bp): 6080
  Vector type: Mammalian Expression
  Selectable markers: Puromycin
Growth in bacteria
  Bacterial resistance: Ampicillin, 100 μg/mL
  Growth temperature: 37°C
  Growth strain: DH5alpha
  Copy number: High Copy
Gene/Insert
  Gene/Insert name: SARS-CoV-2 ORF7a protein
  Species: Severe acute respiratory syndrome coronavirus 2
  Insert size (bp): 359
  Mutation: wt
  Entrez Gene: ORF7a (a.k.a. GU280_gp07)
  Promoter: CMV
  Tag / fusion protein: Cleavable TEV;V5 (C terminal on backbone)
  Cloning method: Unknown
Resource information
  A portion of this plasmid was derived from a plasmid made by: GinkgoBioworks
Depositor comments: NCBI reference sequence: YP_009724395.1
How to cite: pGBW-m4133540 was a gift from Ginkgo Bioworks & Benjie Chen (Addgene plasmid # 152813 ; http://n2t.net/addgene:152813 ; RRID:Addgene_152813)
